>Addgene plasmid #246441 | pFC544 | addgene full sequence | sequence record 492322 | Addgene NGS Result
GATTATCAAAAAGGATCTTCACCTAGATCCTTTTAAATTAAAAATGAAGTTTTAAATCAATCTAAAGTAT
ATATGAGTAAACTTGGTCTGACAGTTACCAATGCTTAATCAGTGAGGCACCTATCTCAGCGATCTGTCTA
TTTCGTTCATCCATAGTTGCCTGACTCCCCGTCGTGTAGATAACTACGATACGGGAGGGCTTACCATCTG
GCCCCAGTGCTGCAATGATACCGCGAGAACCACGCTCACCGGCTCCAGATTTATCAGCAATAAACCAGCC
AGCCGGAAGGGCCGAGCGCAGAAGTGGTCCTGCAACTTTATCCGCCTCCATCCAGTCTATTAATTGTTGC
CGGGAAGCTAGAGTAAGTAGTTCGCCAGTTAATAGTTTGCGCAACGTTGTTGCCATTGCTACAGGCATCG
TGGTGTCACGCTCGTCGTTTGGTATGGCTTCATTCAGCTCCGGTTCCCAACGATCAAGGCGAGTTACATG
ATCCCCCATGTTGTGCAAAAAAGCGGTTAGCTCCTTCGGTCCTCCGATCGTTGTCAGAAGTAAGTTGGCC
GCAGTGTTATCACTCATGGTTATGGCAGCACTGCATAATTCTCTTACTGTCATGCCATCCGTAAGATGCT
TTTCTGTGACTGGTGAGTACTCAACCAAGTCATTCTGAGAATAGTGTATGCGGCGACCGAGTTGCTCTTG
CCCGGCGTCAATACGGGATAATACCGCGCCACATAGCAGAACTTTAAAAGTGCTCATCATTGGAAAACGT
TCTTCGGGGCGAAAACTCTCAAGGATCTTACCGCTGTTGAGATCCAGTTCGATGTAACCCACTCGTGCAC
CCAACTGATCTTCAGCATCTTTTACTTTCACCAGCGTTTCTGGGTGAGCAAAAACAGGAAGGCAAAATGC
CGCAAAAAAGGGAATAAGGGCGACACGGAAATGTTGAATACTCATACTCTTCCTTTTTCAATATTATTGA
AGCATTTATCAAGGTTATTGTCTCATGAGCGGATACATATTTGAATGTATTTAGAAAAATAAACAAATAG
GGGTTCCGCGCACGAATTGGCCAGCGCTGCATTACCCTGTTATCCCTAACCGGTTTACCGAGCTCTTATT
GGTTTTCAAACTTCATTGACTGTGCCGCTCTTCAACCGGAGTTCTGCAATTCATGTGATCTGCGCCTGGG
AGCTCACGGGGACAGCCCCCCCCCAAAGCCCCCAGGGATGTAATTACGTCCCTCCCCCGCTAGGGGGCAG
CAGCGAGCCGCCCGGGGCTCCGCTCCGGTCCGGCGCTCCCCCCGCATCCCCGAGCCGGCAGCGTGCGGGG
ACAGCCCGGGCACGGGGAAGGTGGCACGGGATCGCTTTCCTCTGAACGCTTCTCGCTGCTCTTTGAGCCT
GCAGACACCTGGGGGGATACGGGGAAAAAGCTAGGCTGAAAGAGGATCTTAGAATGACACGCGCCTGGGA
GCTCACGGGGACAGCCCCCCCCCAAAGCCCCCAGGGATGTAATTACGTCCCTCCCCCGCTAGGGGGCAGC
AGCGAGCCGCCCGGGGCTCCGCTCCGGTCCGGCGCTCCCCCCGCATCCCCGAGCCGGCAGCGTGCGGGGA
CAGCCCGGGCACGGGGAAGGTGGCACGGGATCGCTTTCCTCTGAACGCTTCTCGCTGCTCTTTGAGCCTG
CAGACACCTGGGGGGATACGGGGAAAAAGCTGGATCATAACTCGACGTGCATACTGTCCCCTCCACCCCA
CAGTGGGGACAACTTGTGCCGTATCAGTCCCCTCCACCCCACAGTGGGGAATGCCATCAGTCGTTTGGTC
CCCTCCACCCCACAGTGGGGTTTTACCCTAGTCTACAAGTCCCCTCCACCCCACAGTGGGGCGAGGTAAG
CGTGTACGGTGGGAGGCCTATATAAGCAGAGCTCGTTTAGTGAACCGTCAGATCGCCTGGAGAATTCCAG
ATAAGTTTGTACAAAAAAGAGAGGTGCCACCATGAAGCTACTGTCCTCTATCGAACAAGCATGCGATATT
TGCCGACTTAAAAAGCTCAAGTGCTCCAAAGAAAAACCGAAGTGCGCCAAGTGTCTGAAGAACAACTGGG
AGTGTCGCTACTCTCCCAAAACCAAAAGGTCCCCGCTGACTAGGGCACATCTGACAGAAGTGGAATCAAG
GCTAGAAAGACTGGAACAGCTATTTCTACTGATTTTTCCTCGAGAGGACCTTGACATGATTTTGAAAATG
GATTCTTTACAGGATATAAAAGCATTGTTAACAGGATTATTTGTACAAGATAATGTGAATAAAGATGCCG
TCACAGATAGATTGGCTTCAGTGGAGACTGATATGCCTCTAACATTGAGACAGCATAGAATAAGTGCGAC
ATCATCATCGGAAGAGAGTAGTAACAAAGGTCAAAGACAGTTGACTGTATCGATGGGCCCCAAGAAGAAG
AGGAAGGTGGGATCTGGCCGGGATTCCAGGGAAGGGATGTTTTTGCCGAAGCCTGAGGCCGGCTCCGCTA
TTAGTGACGTGTTTGAGGGCCGCGAGGTGTGCCAGCCAAAACGAATCCGGCCATTTCATCCTCCAGGAAG
TCCATGGGCCAACCGCCCACTCCCCGCCAGCCTCGCACCAACACCAACCGGTCCAGTACATGAGCCAGTC
GGGTCACTGACCCCGGCACCAGTCCCTCAGCCACTGGATCCAGCGCCCGCAGTGACTCCCGAGGCCAGTC
ACCTGTTGGAGGATCCCGATGAAGAGACGAGCCAGGCTGTCAAAGCCCTTCGGGAGATGGCCGATACTGT
GATTCCCCAGAAGGAAGAGGCTGCAATCTGTGGCCAAATGGACCTTTCCCATCCGCCCCCAAGGGGCCAT
CTGGATGAGCTGACAACCACACTTGAGTCCATGACCGAGGATCTGAACCTGGACTCACCCCTGACCCCGG
AATTGAACGAGATTCTGGATACCTTCCTGAACGACGAGTGCCTCTTGCATGCCATGCATATCAGCACAGG
ACTGTCCATCTTCGACACATCTCTGTTTTGAGCTTCCACTGGATTGTACAATTACCAACAATAAAATATC
TTTATTTTCATTACATCTGTGTGTTGGTTTTTTGTGTGCGCTCGCTGAAGAGCGGTGCGTTTTTATGCTT
GTAGTATTGTATAATGTTTTTAAGATCCTTAATTAATAGGGATAACAGGGTAATATCTTGCCCTGCACGA
ATACCAGCGACCCCTTGCCCAAATACTTGCCGTGGGCCTCGGCCTGAGAGCCAAAACACTTGATGCGGAA
GAAGTCGGTGCGCTCCTGCTTGTCGCCGGCATCGTTGCGCCACATCTAGGATCTGCCAGGAACCGTAAAA
AGGCCGCGTTGCTGGCGTTTTTCCATAGGCTCCGCCCCCCTGACGAGCATCACAAAAATCGACGCTCAAG
TCAGAGGTGGCGAAACCCGACAGGACTATAAAGATACCAGGCGTTTCCCCCTGGAAGCTCCCTCGTGCGC
TCTCCTGTTCCGACCCTGCCGCTTACCGGATACCTGTCCGCCTTTCTCCCTTCGGGAAGCGTGGCGCTTT
CTCATAGCTCACGCTGTAGGTATCTCAGTTCGGTGTAGGTCGTTCGCTCCAAGCTGGGCTGTGTGCACGA
ACCCCCCGTTCAGCCCGACCGCTGCGCCTTATCCGGTAACTATCGTCTTGAGTCCAACCCGGTAAGACAC
GACTTATCGCCACTGGCAGCAGCCACTGGTAACAGGATTAGCAGAGCGAGGTATGTAGGCGGTGCTACAG
AGTTCTTGAAGTGGTGGCCTAACTACGGCTACACTAGAAGAACAGTATTTGGTATCTGCGCTCTGCTGAA
GCCAGTTACCTTCGGAAAAAGAGTTGGTAGCTCTTGATCCGGCAAACAAACCACCGCTGGTAGCGGTGGT
TTTTTTGTTTGCAAGCAGCAGATTACGCGCAGAAAAAAAGGATCTCAAGAAGATCCTTTGATCTTTTCTA
CGGGGTCTGACGCTCAGTGGAACGAAAACTCACGTTAAGGGATTTTGGTCATGA
Features (pLannotate 1.2.2; 10 found; start..end, strand, type, name):
     95..955     -  CDS            AmpR: β-lactamase; bla; confers resistance to ampicillin, carbenicillin, and related antibiotics
    956..1060    -  promoter       AmpR promoter: bla
   1734..1758    +  misc_feature   HA-L (fragment): left homology arm from the adeno-associated virus integration site (AAVS1) within intron 1 of the human PPP1R12C gene
   1772..1799    +  misc_feature   HA-L (fragment): left homology arm from the adeno-associated virus integration site (AAVS1) within intron 1 of the human PPP1R12C gene
   1882..1947    +  promoter       tight TRE promoter (fragment): Tet-responsive promoter PTight, consisting of seven tet operator sequences followed by the minimal CMV promoter
   1963..1979    +  protein_bind   attB1 (fragment): mutant version of attB; core recombination site for the Gateway® BP reaction BP Clonase™
   1992..2432    +  CDS            GAL4 DNA binding domain: DNA binding domain of the GAL4 transcriptional activator; Saccharomyces cerevisiae GAL4 (truncated)
   2469..3038    +  CDS            Rta AD: transcriptional activation domain from the human herpesvirus 4 (Epstein-Barr virus) replication and transcription activator Rta/BRLF1 (Hardwick et al., 1992; Chavez et al., 2015)
   3070..3118    +  polyA_signal   poly(A) signal: synthetic polyadenylation signal
   3380..3968    -  rep_origin     ori: high-copy-number ColE1/pMB1/pBR322/pUC origin of replication
