[The description below was written by a language model from this plasmid's Addgene catalogue record and pLannotate feature annotations shown in this document.]
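Description:
pFC544 is a small (about 4 kb) synthetic-biology plasmid built by Golden Gate assembly in a backbone recorded as S[1-2]. It is propagated in E. coli from a high-copy ColE1/pUC-type origin, with ampicillin selection provided by the β-lactamase gene and its native promoter. The feature table shows no mammalian selection marker, viral elements or reporter. It therefore appears to be a single transcriptional-unit plasmid, either delivered directly into mammalian cells or used as a module in a larger assembly, although the record does not state which.

The payload is an inducible transcription unit described as [2xgRNA1-BS]miniCMV-Gal4-rtTa. Two guide-RNA target sites sit upstream of a minimal CMV promoter, which has little activity on its own. Expression should therefore depend on recruitment of an activator to those sites, presumably a dCas9-type activator programmed with gRNA1. The two short hits annotated as AAVS1 left homology arm fragments lie just upstream of the promoter and probably correspond to these binding sites rather than to a genuine integration arm. Likewise, the "tight TRE" fragment most likely reflects only the minimal CMV portion of that promoter.

A partial attB1 scar follows the promoter, and after it the open reading frame encodes the yeast GAL4 DNA-binding domain fused to an activation domain, ending in a synthetic poly(A) signal. The catalogue calls the fusion partner "rtTa", but the annotation identifies it as the Epstein-Barr virus Rta (BRLF1) activation domain, not a tetracycline-controlled transactivator. The product would thus be a synthetic Gal4-based activator able to drive UAS-containing promoters. This fits a role as a relay stage in the gene sensing-and-response circuits described in the associated publication.
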