Addgene plasmid #246441: pFC544
Purpose: The plasmid comprises an indicible transcriptional unit encoding Gal4-rtTa
Depositing lab: Ron Weiss. Depositing organization: Massachusetts Institute of Technology. Publication: Customizable gene sensing and response without altering endogenous coding sequences. Caliendo F, Vitu E, Wang J, Kuo SH, Sandt H, Enghuus CN, Tordoff J, Estrada N, Collins JJ, Weiss R. Nat Chem Biol. 2024 Sep 12. doi: 10.1038/s41589-024-01733-y. PubMed 39266721.
Backbone
  Vector backbone: S[1-2]
  Vector type: Synthetic Biology
Growth in bacteria
  Bacterial resistance: Ampicillin, 100 μg/mL
  Growth temperature: 37°C
  Growth strain: DH5alpha
  Copy number: High Copy
Gene/Insert
  Gene/Insert name: Gal4-rtTa (alt name: [2xgRNA1-BS]miniCMV-Gal4-rtTa)
  Species: Synthetic
  Promoter: miniCMV
  Cloning method: Golden Gate
Terms and licenses: Academic/Nonprofit Terms; Industry Terms: Not Available to Industry
How to cite: pFC544 was a gift from Ron Weiss (Addgene plasmid # 246441 ; http://n2t.net/addgene:246441 ; RRID:Addgene_246441)
